Addgene plasmid #53920: TRPM2_pCSdest
Depositing lab: Roger Reeves. Depositing organization: Johns Hopkins University and School of Medicine. Publication: Survey of Human Chromosome 21 Gene Expression Effects on Early Development in Danio rerio. Edie S, Zaghloul NA, Leitch CC, Klinedinst DK, Lebron J, Thole JF, McCallion AS, Katsanis N, Reeves RH. G3 (Bethesda). 2018 Jul 2;8(7):2215-2223. doi: 10.1534/g3.118.200144. PubMed 29760202.
Backbone
  Vector backbone: pCSDest
  Backbone manufacturer: Lawson Lab (Addgene Plasmid 22423)
  Backbone size w/o insert (bp): 4095
  Vector type: Mammalian Expression
Growth in bacteria
  Bacterial resistance: Ampicillin, 100 μg/mL
  Growth temperature: 37°C
  Growth strain: DH10B
  Copy number: High Copy
Gene/Insert
  Gene/Insert name: TRPM2
  Species: H. sapiens (human)
  Insert size (bp): 5216
  Entrez Gene: TRPM2 (a.k.a. EREG1, KNP3, LTRPC2, LTrpC-2, NUDT9H, NUDT9L1, TRPC7)
  Promoter: SP6 and CMV
  Cloning method: Gateway Cloning
  Sequencing primers: 5′ SP6; 3′ EBV-Rev
Terms and licenses: Academic/Nonprofit Terms; Industry Terms
Depositor comments: BC112342
How to cite: TRPM2_pCSdest was a gift from Roger Reeves (Addgene plasmid # 53920 ; http://n2t.net/addgene:53920 ; RRID:Addgene_53920)
