[The description below was written by a language model from this plasmid's Addgene catalogue record and pLannotate feature annotations shown in this document.]
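Description:
TRPM2_pCSdest is a Gateway expression clone in which the human TRPM2 open reading frame has been recombined into the pCSDest destination vector, a pCS2-type backbone catalogued as a mammalian expression plasmid. It is propagated in E. coli from a high-copy ColE1/pUC-type origin and selected with ampicillin through the β-lactamase gene and its native promoter. An f1 phage origin is also present, along with residual lac promoter/operator, lacI and lacZα fragments that are carried over from the parental cloning vector and have no role in expression of the insert.

The TRPM2 coding sequence, which the depositor's comment links to a cDNA clone accession, sits between attB1 and attB2 sites left by Gateway recombination. Upstream are two promoters in tandem: the simian cytomegalovirus IE94 enhancer/promoter, which drives RNA polymerase II transcription after transfection or injection of the DNA into vertebrate cells, and an SP6 phage promoter, which allows capped sense mRNA to be synthesised in vitro from the same template. Downstream lie the SV40 polyadenylation signal and reverse-oriented T7 (partial) and T3 promoters. No epitope tag or fluorescent reporter is annotated, so the protein appears to be expressed untagged. The insert size in the catalogue entry is somewhat longer than the annotated coding region, and the record does not explain the difference.

The associated publication surveyed the effects of expressing human chromosome 21 genes on early zebrafish development, so this clone fits a collection intended for overexpressing such genes in embryos. The record does not say how this particular plasmid was delivered.
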