Features (pLannotate 1.2.2; 17 found; start..end, strand, type, name):
      1..978     +  promoter       CMV IE94 promoter: enhancer/promoter region of simian cytomegalovirus major immediate early transcription unit IE94
   1013..1031    +  promoter       SP6 promoter: promoter for bacteriophage SP6 RNA polymerase
   1085..1109    +  protein_bind   attB1: mutant version of attB; recombination site for the Gateway® BP reaction BP Clonase™
   1130..5788    +  CDS            TRPM2: TRPM2_HUMAN - Also known as EREG1 From Homo sapiens (Human).
   5808..5832    -  protein_bind   attB2: mutant version of attB; recombination site for the Gateway® BP reaction BP Clonase™
   5854..5871    -  promoter       T7 promoter (fragment): promoter for bacteriophage T7 RNA polymerase
   5876..6010    -  polyA_signal   SV40 poly(A) signal: SV40 polyadenylation signal
   6123..6141    -  promoter       T3 promoter: promoter for bacteriophage T3 RNA polymerase
   6186..6202    -  protein_bind   lac operator: The lac repressor binds to the lac operator to inhibit transcription in E. coli. This inhibition can be relieved by adding lactose or isopropyl-β-D-thiogalactopyranoside (IPTG). lac repressor encoded by lacI
   6210..6240    -  promoter       lac promoter: promoter for the E. coli lac operon
   6255..6276    -  protein_bind   CAP binding site: CAP binding activates transcription in the presence of cAMP. E. coli catabolite activator protein
   6289..6381    -  CDS            lacI (fragment): lac repressor; lacI; The lac repressor binds to the lac operator to inhibit transcription in E. coli. This inhibition can be relieved by adding lactose or isopropyl-β-D-thiogalactopyranoside (IPTG).
   6564..7152    -  rep_origin     ori: high-copy-number ColE1/pMB1/pBR322/pUC origin of replication
   7323..8183    -  CDS            AmpR: β-lactamase; bla; confers resistance to ampicillin, carbenicillin, and related antibiotics
   8184..8288    -  promoter       AmpR promoter: bla
   8341..8769    -  rep_origin     f1 ori (sequence partly withheld): f1 bacteriophage origin of replication; arrow indicates direction of (+) strand synthesis
   8774..8840    -  CDS            lacZα (fragment): LacZα fragment of β-galactosidase; lacZ fragment
>Addgene plasmid #53920 | TRPM2_pCSdest | addgene full sequence | sequence record 304678 | Addgene NGS Result
GCCAATTCAATATGGCGTATATGGACTCATGCCAATTCAATATGGTGGATCTGGACCTGTGCCAATTCAA
TATGGCGTATATGGACTCGTGCCAATTCAATATGGTGGATCTGGACCCCAGCCAATTCAATATGGCGGAC
TTGGCACCATGCCAATTCAATATGGCGGACCTGGCACTGTGCCAACTGGGGAGGGGTCTACTTGGCACGG
TGCCAAGTTTGAGGAGGGGTCTTGGCCCTGTGCCAAGTCCGCCATATTGAATTGGCATGGTGCCAATAAT
GGCGGCCATATTGGCTATATGCCAGGATCAATATATAGGCAATATCCAATATGGCCCTATGCCAATATGG
CTATTGGCCAGGTTCAATACTATGTATTGGCCCTATGCCATATAGTATTCCATATATGGGTTTTCCTATT
GACGTAGATAGCCCCTCCCAATGGGCGGTCCCATATACCATATATGGGGCTTCCTAATACCGCCCATAGC
CACTCCCCCATTGACGTCAATGGTCTCTATATATGGTCTTTCCTATTGACGTCATATGGGCGGTCCTATT
GACGTATATGGCGCCTCCCCCATTGACGTCAATTACGGTAAATGGCCCGCCTGGCTCAATGCCCATTGAC
GTCAATAGGACCACCCACCATTGACGTCAATGGGATGGCTCATTGCCCATTCATATCCGTTCTCACGCCC
CCTATTGACGTCAATGACGGTAAATGGCCCACTTGGCAGTACATCAATATCTATTAATAGTAACTTGGCA
AGTACATTACTATTGGAAGTACGCCAGGGTACATTGGCAGTACTCCCATTGACGTCAATGGCGGTAAATG
GCCCGCGATGGCTGCCAAGTACATCCCCATTGACGTCAATGGGGAGGGGCAATGACGCAAATGGGCGTTC
CATTGACGTAAATGGGCGGTAGGCGTGCCTAATGGGAGGTCTATATAAGCAATGCTCGTTTAGGGAACCG
CCATTCTGCCTGGGGACGTCGGAGCAAGCTTGATTTAGGTGACACTATAGAATACAAGCTACTTGTTCTT
TTTGCAGGATCCCATCGATTCGAATTCAAGGATCACAAGTTTGTACAAAAAAGCAGGCTCCGCGGCCGCC
CCCTTCACCATGGAGCCCTCAGCCCTGAGGAAAGCTGGCTCGGAGCAGGAGGAGGGCTTTGAGGGGCTGC
CCAGAAGGGTCACTGACCTGGGGATGGTCTCCAATCTCCGGCGCAGCAACAGCAGCCTCTTCAAGAGCTG
GAGGCTACAGTGCCCCTTCGGCAACAATGACAAGCAAGAAAGCCTCAGTTCGTGGATTCCTGAAAACATC
AAGAAGAAAGAATGCGTGTATTTTGTGGAAAGTTCCAAACTGTCTGATGCTGGGAAGGTGGTGTGTCAGT
GTGGCTACACGCATGAGCAGCACTTGGAGGAGGCTACCAAGCCCCACACCTTCCAGGGCACACAGTGGGA
CCCAAAGAAACATGTCCAGGAGATGCCAACCGATGCCTTTGGCGACATCGTCTTCACGGGCCTGAGCCAG
AAGGTGAAAAAGTACGTCCGAGTCTCCCAGGACACGCCCTCCAGCGTGATCTACCACCTCATGACCCAGC
ACTGGGGGCTGGACGTCCCCAATCTCTTGATCTCGGTGACCGGGGGGGCCAAGAACTTCAACATGAAGCC
GCGGCTGAAGAGCATTTTCCGCAGAGGCCTGGTCAAGGTGGCTCAGACCACAGGGGCCTGGATCATCACA
GGGGGGTCCCACACCGGCGTCATGAAGCAGGTAGGCGAGGCGGTGCGGGACTTCAGCCTGAGCAGCAGCT
ACAAGGAAGGCGAGCTCATCACCATCGGAGTCGCCACCTGGGGCACTGTCCACCGCCGCGAGGGCCTGAT
CCATCCCACGGGCAGCTTCCCCGCCGAGTACATACTGGATGAGGATGGCCAAGGGAACCTGACCTGCCTA
GACAGCAACCACTCTCACTTCATCCTCGTGGACGACGGGACCCACGGCCAGTACGGGGTGGAGATTCCTC
TGAGGACCAGGCTGGAGAAGTTCATATCGGAGCAGACCAAGGAAAGAGGAGGTGTGGCCATCAAGATCCC
CATCGTGTGCGTGGTGCTGGAGGGCGGCCCGGGCACGTTGCACACCATCGACAACGCCACCACCAACGGC
ACCCCCTGTGTGGTTGTGGAGGGCTCGGGCCGCGTGGCCGACGTCATTGCCCAGGTGGCCAACCTGCCTG
TCTCGGACATCACTATCTCCCTGATCCAGCAGAAACTGAGCGTGTTCTTCCAGGAGATGTTTGAGACCTT
CACGGAAAGCAGGATTGTCGAGTGGACCAAAAAGATCCAAGATATCGTCCGGAGGCGGCAGCTGCTGACT
GTCTTCCGGGAAGGCAAGGATGGTCAGCAGGACGTGGATGTGGCCATCTTGCAGGCCTTGCTGAAAGCCT
CACGGAGCCAAGACCACTTTGGCCACGAGAACTGGGACCACCAGCTGAAACTGGCAGTGGCATGGAATCG
CGTGGACATTGCCCGCAGTGAGATCTTCATGGATGAGTGGCAGTGGAAGCCTTCAGATCTGCACCCCACG
ATGACAGCTGCACTCATCTCCAACAAGCCTGAGTTTGTGAAGCTCTTCCTGGAGAACGGGGTGCAGCTGA
AGGAGTTTGTCACCTGGGACACCTTGCTCTACCTGTACGAGAACCTGGACCCCTCCTGCCTGTTCCACAG
CAAGCTGCAGAAGGTGCTGGTGGAGGATCCCGAGCGCCCGGCTTGCGCGCCCGCGGCGCCCCGCCTGCAG
ATGCACCACGTGGCCCAGGTGCTGCGGGAGCTGCTGGGGGACTTCACGCAGCCGCTTTATCCCCGGCCCC
GGCACAACGACCGGCTGCGGCTCCTGCTGCCCGTTCCCCACGTCAAGCTCAACGTGCAGGGAGTGAGCCT
CCGGTCCCTCTACAAGCGTTCCTCAGGCCATGTGACCTTCACCATGGACCCCATCCGTGACCTTCTCATT
TGGGCCATTGTCCAGAACCGTCGGGAGCTGGCAGGAATCATCTGGGCTCAGAGCCAGGACTGCATCGCAG
CGGCCTTGGCCTGCAGCAAGATCCTGAAGGAACTGTCCAAGGAGGAGGAGGACACGGACAGCTCGGAGGA
GATGCTGGCGCTGGCGGAGGAGTATGAGCACAGAGCCATCGGGGTCTTCACCGAGTGCTACCGGAAGGAC
GAAGAGAGAGCCCAGAAACTGCTCACCCGCGTGTCCGAGGCCTGGGGGAAGACCACCTGCCTGCAGCTCG
CCCTGGAGGCCAAGGACATGAAGTTTGTGTCTCACGGGGGCATCCAGGCCTTCCTGACCAAGGTGTGGTG
GGGCCAGCTCTCCGTGGACAATGGGCTGTGGCGTGTGACCCTGTGCATGCTGGCCTTCCCGCTGCTCCTC
ACCGGCCTCATCTCCTTCAGGGAGAAGAGGCTGCAGGATGTGGGCACCCCCGCGGCCCGCGCCCGTGCCT
TCTTCACCGCACCCGTGGTGGTCTTCCACCTGAACATCCTCTCCTACTTCGCCTTCCTCTGCCTGTTCGC
CTACGTGCTCATGGTGGACTTCCAGCCTGTGCCCTCCTGGTGCGAGTGTGCCATCTACCTCTGGCTCTTC
TCCTTGGTGTGCGAGGAGATGCGGCAGCTCTTCTATGACCCTGACGAGTGCGGGCTGATGAAGAAGGCAG
CCTTGTACTTCAGTGACTTCTGGAATAAGCTGGACGTCGGCGCAATCTTGCTCTTCGTGGCAGGGCTGAC
CTGCAGGCTCATCCCGGCGACGCTGTACCCCGGGCGCGTCATCCTCTCTCTGGACTTCATCCTGTTCTGC
CTCCGGCTCATGCACATTTTTACCATCAGTAAGACGCTGGGGCCCAAGATCATCATTGTGAAGCGGATGA
TGAAGGACGTCTTCTTCTTCCTCTTCCTGCTGGCTGTGTGGGTGGTGTCCTTCGGGGTGGCCAAGCAGGC
CATCCTCATCCACAACGAGCGCCGGGTGGACTGGCTGTTCCGAGGGGCCGTCTACCACTCCTACCTCACC
ATCTTCGGGCAGATCCCGGGCTACATCGACGGTGTGAACTTCAACCCGGAGCACTGCAGCCCCAATGGCA
CCGACCCCTACAAGCCTAAGTGCCCCGAGAGCGACGCGACGCAGCAGAGGCCGGCCTTCCCTGAGTGGCT
GACGGTCCTCCTACTCTGCCTCTACCTGCTCTTCACCAACATCCTGCTGCTCAACCTCCTCATCGCCATG
TTCAACTACACCTTCCAGCAGGTGCAGGAGCACACGGACCAGATTTGGAAGTTCCAGCGCCATGACCTGA
TCGAGGAGTACCACGGCCGCCCCGCCGCGCCGCCCCCCTTCATCCTCCTCAGCCACCTGCAGCTCTTCAT
CAAGAGGGTGGTCCTGAAGACTCCGGCCAAGAGGCACAAGCAGCTCAAGAACAAGCTGGAGAAGAACGAG
GAGGCGGCCCTGCTATCCTGGGAGATCTACCTGAAGGAGAACTACCTCCAGAACCGACAGTTCCAGCAAA
AGCAGCGGCCCGAGCAGAAGATCGAGGACATCAGCAATAAGGCAGGGCTGGAGCTTTGGGGGTCAAGGAC
AAGCTCTGTCTGCAAATCTAGACAGTTCCTGCATCTCACGGTGGTGGAATCACGCGGGTCCGAGAAGGCT
CCAGTAACCACCCTCGCATGTTTGCAAGGCTGTCTGGGAAAACATGGCAGGGTTGACGCCATGGTGGACC
TGCTGGACCTGGACCCACTGAAGAGGTCGGGCTCCATGGAGCAGAGGTTGGCCTCCCTGGAGGAGCAGGT
GGCCCAGACAGCCCGAGCCCTGCACTGGATCGTGAGGACGCTGCGGGCCAGCGGCTTCAGCTCGGAGGCG
GACGTCCCCACTCTGGCCTCCCAGAAGGCCGCGGAGGAGCCGGATGCTGAGCCGGGAGGCAGGAAGAAGA
CGGAGGAGCCGGGCGACAGCTACCACGTGAATGCCCGGCACCTCCTCTACCCCAACTGCCCTGTCACGCG
CTTCCCCGTGCCCAACGAGAAGGTGCCCTGGGAGACGGAGTTCCTGATCTATGACCCACCCTTTTACACG
GCAGAGAGGAAGGACGCGGCCGCCATGGACCCCATGGGAGACACCCTGGAGCCACTGTCCACGATCCAGT
ACAACGTGGTGGATGGCCTGAGGGACCGCCGGAGCTTCCACGGGCCGTACACAGTGCAGGCCGGGTTGCC
CCTGAACCCCATGGGCCGCACAGGACTGCGTGGGCGCGGGAGCCTCAGCTGCTTCGGACCCAACCACACG
CTGTACCCCATGGTCACGCGGTGGAGGCGGAACGAGGATGGAGCCATCTGCAGGAAGAGCATAAAGAAGA
TGCTGGAAGTGCTGGTGGTGAAGCTCCCTCTCTCCGAGCACTGGGCCCTGCCTGGGGGCTCCCGGGAGCC
AGGGGAGATGCTACCTCGGAAGCTGAAGCGGATCCTCCGGCAGGAGCACTGGCCGTCTTTTGAAAACTTG
CTGAAGTGCGGCATGGAGGTGTACAAAGGCTACATGGATGACCCGAGGAACACGGACAATGCCTGGATCG
AGACGGTGGCCGTCAGCGTCCACTTCCAGGACCAGAATGACGTGGAGCTGAACAGGCTGAACTCTAACCT
GCACGCCTGCGACTCGGGGGCCTCCATCCGATGGCAGGTGGTGGACAGGCGCATCCCACTCTATGCGAAC
CACAAGACCCTCCTCCAGAAGGCAGCCGCTGAGTTCGGGGCTCACTACTGAAAGGGTGGGCGCGCCGACC
CAGCTTTCTTGTACAAAGTGGTGATCCTCTCGAGCCTCTAGAACTATAGTGAGTCGTATTACGTAGATCC
AGACATGATAAGATACATTGATGAGTTTGGACAAACCACAACTAGAATGCAGTGAAAAAAATGCTTTATT
TGTGAAATTTGTGATGCTATTGCTTTATTTGTAACCATTATAAGCTGCAATAAACAAGTTAACAACAACA
ATTGCATTCATTTTATGTTTCAGGTTCAGGGGGAGGTGTGGGAGGTTTTTTAATTCGCGGCCGCGGCGCC
AATGCATTGGGCCCGGTACCCAGCTTTTGTTCCCTTTAGTGAGGGTTAATTGCGCGCTTGGCGTAATCAT
GGTCATAGCTGTTTCCTGTGTGAAATTGTTATCCGCTCACAATTCCACACAACATACGAGCCGGGAGCAT
AAAGTGTAAAGCCTGGGGTGCCTAATGAGTGAGCTAACTCACATTAATTGCGTTGCGCTCACTGCCCGCT
TTCCAGTCGGGAAACCTGTCGTGCCAGCTGCATTAATGAATCGGCCAACGCGCGGGGAGAGGCGGTTTGC
GTATTGGGCGCTCTTCCGCTTCCTCGCTCACTGACTCGCTGCGCTCGGTCGTTCGGCTGCGGCGAGCGGT
ATCAGCTCACTCAAAGGCGGTAATACGGTTATCCACAGAATCAGGGGATAACGCAGGAAAGAACATGTGA
GCAAAAGGCCAGCAAAAGGCCAGGAACCGTAAAAAGGCCGCGTTGCTGGCGTTTTTCCATAGGCTCCGCC
CCCCTGACGAGCATCACAAAAATCGACGCTCAAGTCAGAGGTGGCGAAACCCGACAGGACTATAAAGATA
CCAGGCGTTTCCCCCTGGAAGCTCCCTCGTGCGCTCTCCTGTTCCGACCCTGCCGCTTACCGGATACCTG
TCCGCCTTTCTCCCTTCGGGAAGCGTGGCGCTTTCTCATAGCTCACGCTGTAGGTATCTCAGTTCGGTGT
AGGTCGTTCGCTCCAAGCTGGGCTGTGTGCACGAACCCCCCGTTCAGCCCGACCGCTGCGCCTTATCCGG
TAACTATCGTCTTGAGTCCAACCCGGTAAGACACGACTTATCGCCACTGGCAGCAGCCACTGGTAACAGG
ATTAGCAGAGCGAGGTATGTAGGCGGTGCTACAGAGTTCTTGAAGTGGTGGCCTAACTACGGCTACACTA
GAAGAACAGTATTTGGTATCTGCGCTCTGCTGAAGCCAGTTACCTTCGGAAAAAGAGTTGGTAGCTCTTG
ATCCGGCAAACAAACCACCGCTGGTAGCGGTGGTTTTTTTGTTTGCAAGCAGCAGATTACGCGCAGAAAA
AAAGGATCTCAAGAAGATCCTTTGATCTTTTCTACGGGGTCTGACGCTCAGTGGAACGAAAACTCACGTT
AAGGGATTTTGGTCATGAGATTATCAAAAAGGATCTTCACCTAGATCCTTTTAAATTAAAAATGAAGTTT
TAAATCAATCTAAAGTATATATGAGTAAACTTGGTCTGACAGTTACCAATGCTTAATCAGTGAGGCACCT
ATCTCAGCGATCTGTCTATTTCGTTCATCCATAGTTGCCTGACTCCCCGTCGTGTAGATAACTACGATAC
GGGAGGGCTTACCATCTGGCCCCAGTGCTGCAATGATACCGCGAGACCCACGCTCACCGGCTCCAGATTT
ATCAGCAATAAACCAGCCAGCCGGAAGGGCCGAGCGCAGAAGTGGTCCTGCAACTTTATCCGCCTCCATC
CAGTCTATTAATTGTTGCCGGGAAGCTAGAGTAAGTAGTTCGCCAGTTAATAGTTTGCGCAACGTTGTTG
CCATTGCTACAGGCATCGTGGTGTCACGCTCGTCGTTTGGTATGGCTTCATTCAGCTCCGGTTCCCAACG
ATCAAGGCGAGTTACATGATCCCCCATGTTGTGCAAAAAAGCGGTTAGCTCCTTCGGTCCTCCGATCGTT
GTCAGAAGTAAGTTGGCCGCAGTGTTATCACTCATGGTTATGGCAGCACTGCATAATTCTCTTACTGTCA
TGCCATCCGTAAGATGCTTTTCTGTGACTGGTGAGTACTCAACCAAGTCATTCTGAGAATAGTGTATGCG
GCGACCGAGTTGCTCTTGCCCGGCGTCAATACGGGATAATACCGCGCCACATAGCAGAACTTTAAAAGTG
CTCATCATTGGAAAACGTTCTTCGGGGCGAAAACTCTCAAGGATCTTACCGCTGTTGAGATCCAGTTCGA
TGTAACCCACTCGTGCACCCAACTGATCTTCAGCATCTTTTACTTTCACCAGCGTTTCTGGGTGAGCAAA
AACAGGAAGGCAAAATGCCGCAAAAAAGGGAATAAGGGCGACACGGAAATGTTGAATACTCATACTCTTC
CTTTTTCAATATTATTGAAGCATTTATCAGGGTTATTGTCTCATGAGCGGATACATATTTGAATGTATTT
AGAAAAATAAACAAATAGGGGTTCCGCGCACATTTCCCCGAAAAGTGCCACCTAAATTGTAAGCGTTAAT
ATTTTGTTAAAATTCGCGTTAAATTTTTGTTAAATCAGCTCATTTTTTAACCAATAGGCCGAAATCGGCA
AAATCCCTTATAAATCAAAAGAATAGACCGAGATAGGGT
[37 nt withheld, positions 8440-8476]
AAAGAACGTGGACTCCAACGTCAAAGG
[49 nt withheld, positions 8504-8552]
T
[91 nt withheld, positions 8554-8644]
G
[124 nt withheld, positions 8646-8769]
CCCATTCGCCATTCAGGCTGCGCAACTGTTGGGAAGGGCGATCGGTGCGGGCCTCTTCGCTATTACGCCA
GTCGACC
