>Addgene plasmid #53920 | TRPM2_pCSdest | addgene partial sequence | sequence record 95382 | EBV-rev 5'-GTGGTTTGTCCAAACTCATC-3'
TACGACTCACTATAGTTCTAGAGGCTCGAGAGGATCACCACTTTGTACAAGAAAGCTGGGTCGGCGCGCC
CACCCTTTCAGTAGTGAGCCCCGAACTCAGCGGCTGCCTTCTGGAGGAGGGTCTTGTGGTTCGCATAGAG
TGGGATGCGCCTGTCCACCACCTGCCATCGGATGGAGGCCCCCGAGTCGCAGGCGTGCAGGTTAGAGTTC
AGCCTGTTCAGCTCCACGTCATTCTGGTCCTGGAAGTGGACGCTGACGGCCACCGTCTCGATCCAGGCAT
TGTCCGTGTTCCTCGGGTCATCCATGTAGCCTTTGTACACCTCCATGCCGCACTTCAGCAAGTTTTCAAA
AGACGGCCAGTGCTCCTGCCGGAGGATCCGCTTCAGCTTCCGAGGTAGCATCTCCCCTGGCTCCCGGGAG
CCCCCAGGCAGGGCCCAGTGCTCGGAGAGAGGGAGCTTCACCACCAGCACTTCCAGCATCTTCTTTATGC
TCTTCCTGCAGATGGCTCCATCCTCGTTCCGCCTCCACCGCGTGACCATGGGGTACAGCGTGTGGTTGGG
TCCGAAGCAGCTGAGGCTCCCGCGCCCACGCAGTCCTGTGCGGCCCATGGGGTTCAGGGGCAACCCGGCC
TGCACTGTGTACGGCCCGTGGAAGCTCCGGCGGTCCCTCAGGCCATCCACCACGTTGTACTGGATCGTGG
ACAGTGGCTCCAGGGTGTCTCCCATGGGGTCCATGGCGGCCGCGTCCTTCCTCTCTGCCGTGT
