>Addgene plasmid #53920 | TRPM2_pCSdest | addgene partial sequence | sequence record 95936 | CMV-F 5'-CGCAAATGGGCGGTAGGCGTG-3'
GCATGCTCGTTTAAGGGAACCGCCATTCTGCCTGGGGACGTCGGAGCAAGCTTGATTTAGGTGACACTAT
AGAATACAAGCTACTTGTTCTTTTTGCAGGATCCCATCGATTCGAATTCAAGGATCACAAGTTTGTACAA
AAAAGCAGGCTCCGCGGCCGCCCCCTTCACCATGGAGCCCTCAGCCCTGAGGAAAGCTGGCTCGGAGCAG
GAGGAGGGCTTTGAGGGGCTGCCCAGAAGGGTCACTGACCTGGGGATGGTCTCCAATCTCCGGCGCAGCA
ACAGCAGCCTCTTCAAGAGCTGGAGGCTACAGTGCCCCTTCGGCAACAATGACAAGCAAGAAAGCCTCAG
TTCGTGGATTCCTGAAAACATCAAGAAGAAAGAATGCGTGTATTTTGTGGAAAGTTCCAAACTGTCTGAT
GCTGGGAAGGTGGTGTGTCAGTGTGGCTACACGCATGAGCAGCACTTGGAGGAGGCTACCAAGCCCCACA
CCTTCCAGGGCACACAGTGGGACCCAAAGAAACATGTCCAGGAGATGCCAACCGATGCCTTTGGCGACAT
CGTCTTCACGGGCCTGAGCCAGAAGGTGAAAAAGTACGTCCGAGTCTCCCAGGACACGCCCTCCAGCGTG
ATCTACCACCTCATGACCCAGCACTGGGGGCTGGACGTCCCCAATCTCTTGATCTCGGTGACCGGGGGGG
CCAAGAACTTCAACATGAAGCCGCGGCTGAAGAGCATTTTCCGCAGAGGCCTGGTCAAGGTGGCTCAGAC
CACAGGGGCCTGGATCATCACAGGGGGGTCCCACACCGGCGTCATGAAGCAGGTAGGCGAGGCGGTGCGG
GACTTCAGCCTGAGCAGCAGCTAC
